>Addgene plasmid #178445 | pFUW-TetO-Irf7 | addgene full sequence | sequence record 352669 | Addgene NGS Result
TAGATCTCGAGTTTACCACTCCCTATCAGTGATAGAGAAAAGTGAAAGTCGAGTTTACCACTCCCTATCA
GTGATAGAGAAAAGTGAAAGTCGAGTTTACCACTCCCTATCAGTGATAGAGAAAAGTGAAAGTCGAGTTT
ACCACTCCCTATCAGTGATAGAGAAAAGTGAAAGTCGAGTTTACCACTCCCTATCAGTGATAGAGAAAAG
TGAAAGTCGAGTTTACCACTCCCTATCAGTGATAGAGAAAAGTGAAAGTCGAGTTTACCACTCCCTATCA
GTGATAGAGAAAAGTGAAAGTCGAGCTCGGTACCCGGGTCGAGGTAGGCGTGTACGGTGGGAGGCCTATA
TAAGCAGAGCTCGTTTAGTGAACCGTCAGATCGCCTGGAGACGCCATCCACGCTGTTTTGACCTCCATAG
AAGACACCGGGACCGATCCAGCCTCCGCGGCCCCGAATTCACCGGTTCTAGAATGGCTGAAGTGAGGGGG
GTCCAG
[366 nt withheld, positions 497-862]
ACTGTGGGCCCAGCCACGGAAAATAGGGAAGAAGTGAGCCTCAGCAATGCTCTGCCCACACAGGGTGTGT
CCCCAGGATCATTTCTGGCAAGAGAAAATGCTGGGCTCCAAACCCCAAGCCCTCTGCTTTCTAGTGATGC
CGGGGACCTCTTGCTTCAGGTTCTGCAGTACAGCCACATACTGGAATCCGAGTCTGGGGCAGACCCCGTC
CCACCACAGGCTCCTGGCCAGGAGCAAGACCGTGTTTACGAGGAACCCTATGCAGCATGGCAGGTGGAAG
CTGTCCCCAGTCCCAGGCCTCAACAGCCAGCTCTCACCGAGCGCAGCCTTGGGTTCCTGGATGTGACCAT
CATGTACAAGGGCCGCACAGTGCTACAGGCAGTGGTGGGGCACCCCAGATGCGTGTTCCTGTACAGCCCC
ATGGCCCCAGCAGTAAGAACTTCAGAGCCCCAGCCGGTGATCTTTCCCAGTCCTGCTGAGCTCCCAGATC
AGAAGCAGCTGCACTACACAGAGACGCTTCTCCAGCATGTGTCTCCCGGCCTTCAGCTGGAGCTTCGAGG
ACCGTCACTGTGGGCCCTGCGTATGGGCAAGTGCAAGGTGTACTGGGAGGTAGGCAGCCCTATGGGCACT
ACCGGCCCCTCCACCCCACCCCAGCTGCTGGAGCGCAACCGCCACACCCCCATCTTCGACTTCAGCACTT
TCTTCCGAGAACTGGAGGAGTTTCGGGCTCGGAGGCGGCAAGGGTCACCACACTACACCATCTACCTGGG
TTTTGGGCAAGACTTGTCAGCAGGGAGGCCCAAGGAGAAGACCCTGATCCTGGTGAAGCTGGAGCCATGG
GTATGCAAGGCATACCTGGAGGGCGTGCAGCGTGAGGGTGTGTCCTCCCTGGACAGCAGCAGTCTCGGCT
TGTGCTTGTCTAGCACCAACAGTCTCTACGAAGACATCGAACACTTCCTCATGGACCTGGGTCAGTGGCC
TTGATTCGAAGATATCAAGCTTATCGATAATCAACCTCTGGATTACAAAATTTGTGAAAGATTGACTGGT
ATTCTTAACTATGTTGCTCCTTTTACGCTATGTGGATACGCTGCTTTAATGCCTTTGTATCATGCTATTG
CTTCCCGTATGGCTTTCATTTTCTCCTCCTTGTATAAATCCTGGTTGCTGTCTCTTTATGAGGAGTTGTG
GCCCGTTGTCAGGCAACGTGGCGTGGTGTGCACTGTGTTTGCTGACGCAACCCCCACTGGTTGGGGCATT
GCCACCACCTGTCAGCTCCTTTCCGGGACTTTCGCTTTCCCCCTCCCTATTGCCACGGCGGAACTCATCG
CCGCCTGCCTTGCCCGCTGCTGGACAGGGGCTCGGCTGTTGGGCACTGACAATTCCGTGGTGTTGTCGGG
GAAATCATCGTCCTTTCCTTGGCTGCTCGCCTGTGTTGCCACCTGGATTCTGCGCGGGACGTCCTTCTGC
TACGTCCCTTCGGCCCTCAATCCAGCGGACCTTCCTTCCCGCGGCCTGCTGCCGGCTCTGCGGCCTCTTC
CGCGTCTTCGCCTTCGCCCTCAGACGAGTCGGATCTCCCTTTGGGCCGCCTCCCCGCATCGATACCGTCG
ACCTCGAGACCTAGAAAAACATGGAGCAATCACAAGTAGCAATACAGCAGCTACCAATGCTGATTGTGCC
TGGCTAGAAGCACAAGAGGAGGAGGAGGTGGGTTTTCCAGTCACACCTCAGGTACCTTTAAGACCAATGA
CTTACAAGGCAGCTGTAGATCTTAGCCACTTTTTAAAAGAAAAGGGGGGACTGGAAGGGCTAATTCACTC
CCAACGAAGACAAGATATCCTTGATCTGTGGATCTACCACACACAAGGCTACTTCCCTGATTGGCAGAAC
TACACACCAGGGCCAGGGATCAGATATCCACTGACCTTTGGATGGTGCTACAAGCTAGTACCAGTTGAGC
AAGAGAAGGTAGAAGAAGCCAATGAAGGAGAGAACACCCGCTTGTTACACCCTGTGAGCCTGCATGGGAT
GGATGACCCGGAGAGAGAAGTATTAGAGTGGAGGTTTGACAGCCGCCTAGCATTTCATCACATGGCCCGA
GAGCTGCATCCGGACTGTACTGGGTCTCTCTGGTTAGACCAGATCTGAGCCTGGGAGCTCTCTGGCTAAC
TAGGGAACCCACTGCTTAAGCCTCAATAAAGCTTGCCTTGAGTGCTTCAAGTAGTGTGTGCCCGTCTGTT
GTGTGACTCTGGTAACTAGAGATCCCTCAGACCCTTTTAGTCAGTGTGGAAAATCTCTAGCAGGGCCCGT
TTAAACCCGCTGATCAGCCTCGACTGTGCCTTCTAGTTGCCAGCCATCTGTTGTTTGCCCCTCCCCCGTG
CCTTCCTTGACCCTGGAAGGTGCCACTCCCACTGTCCTTTCCTAATAAAATGAGGAAATTGCATCGCATT
GTCTGAGTAGGTGTCATTCTATTCTGGGGGGTGGGGTGGGGCAGGACAGCAAGGGGGAGGATTGGGAAGA
CAATAGCAGGCATGCTGGGGATGCGGTGGGCTCTATGGCTTCTGAGGCGGAAAGAACCAGCTGGGGCTCT
AGGGGGTATCCCC
[124 nt withheld, positions 3466-3589]
C
[91 nt withheld, positions 3591-3681]
A
[49 nt withheld, positions 3683-3731]
CCTTTGACGTTGGAGTCCACGTTCTTT
[37 nt withheld, positions 3759-3795]
ACCCTATCTCGGTCTATTCTTTTGATTTATAAGGGATTTTGCCGATTTCGGCCTATTGGTTAAAAAATGA
GCTGATTTAACAAAAATTTAACGCGAATTAATTCTGTGGAATGTGTGTCAGTTAGGGTGTGGAAAGTCCC
CAGGCTCCCCAGCAGGCAGAAGTATGCAAAGCATGCATCTCAATTAGTCAGCAACCAGGTGTGGAAAGTC
CCCAGGCTCCCCAGCAGGCAGAAGTATGCAAAGCATGCATCTCAATTAGTCAGCAACCATAGTCCCGCCC
CTAACTCCGCCCATCCCGCCCCTAACTCCGCCCAGTTCCGCCCATTCTCCGCCCCATGGCTGACTAATTT
TTTTTATTTATGCAGAGGCCGAGGCCGCCTCTGCCTCTGAGCTATTCCAGAAGTAGTGAGGAGGCTTTTT
TGGAGGCCTAGGCTTTTGCAAAAAGCTCCCGGGAGCTTGTATATCCATTTTCGGATCTGATCAGCACGTG
TTGACAATTAATCATCGGCATAGTATATCGGCATAGTATAATACGACAAGGTGAGGAACTAAACCATGGC
CAAGTTGACCAGTGCCGTTCCGGTGCTCACCGCGCGCGACGTCGCCGGAGCGGTCGAGTTCTGGACCGAC
CGGCTCGGGTTCTCCCGGGACTTCGTGGAGGACGACTTCGCCGGTGTGGTCCGGGACGACGTGACCCTGT
TCATCAGCGCGGTCCAGGACCAGGTGGTGCCGGACAACACCCTGGCCTGGGTGTGGGTGCGCGGCCTGGA
CGAGCTGTACGCCGAGTGGTCGGAGGTCGTGTCCACGAACTTCCGGGACGCCTCCGGGCCGGCCATGACC
GAGATCGGCGAGCAGCCGTGGGGGCGGGAGTTCGCCCTGCGCGACCCGGCCGGCAACTGCGTGCACTTCG
TGGCCGAGGAGCAGGACTGACACGTGCTACGAGATTTCGATTCCACCGCCGCCTTCTATGAAAGGTTGGG
CTTCGGAATCGTTTTCCGGGACGCCGGCTGGATGATCCTCCAGCGCGGGGATCTCATGCTGGAGTTCTTC
GCCCACCCCAACTTGTTTATTGCAGCTTATAATGGTTACAAATAAAGCAATAGCATCACAAATTTCACAA
ATAAAGCATTTTTTTCACTGCATTCTAGTTGTGGTTTGTCCAAACTCATCAATGTATCTTATCATGTCTG
TATACCGTCGACCTCTAGCTAGAGCTTGGCGTAATCATGGTCATAGCTGTTTCCTGTGTGAAATTGTTAT
CCGCTCACAATTCCACACAACATACGAGCCGGAAGCATAAAGTGTAAAGCCTGGGGTGCCTAATGAGTGA
GCTAACTCACATTAATTGCGTTGCGCTCACTGCCCGCTTTCCAGTCGGGAAACCTGTCGTGCCAGCTGCA
TTAATGAATCGGCCAACGCGCGGGGAGAGGCGGTTTGCGTATTGGGCGCTCTTCCGCTTCCTCGCTCACT
GACTCGCTGCGCTCGGTCGTTCGGCTGCGGCGAGCGGTATCAGCTCACTCAAAGGCGGTAATACGGTTAT
CCACAGAATCAGGGGATAACGCAGGAAAGAACATGTGAGCAAAAGGCCAGCAAAAGGCCAGGAACCGTAA
AAAGGCCGCGTTGCTGGCGTTTTTCCATAGGCTCCGCCCCCCTGACGAGCATCACAAAAATCGACGCTCA
AGTCAGAGGTGGCGAAACCCGACAGGACTATAAAGATACCAGGCGTTTCCCCCTGGAAGCTCCCTCGTGC
GCTCTCCTGTTCCGACCCTGCCGCTTACCGGATACCTGTCCGCCTTTCTCCCTTCGGGAAGCGTGGCGCT
TTCTCATAGCTCACGCTGTAGGTATCTCAGTTCGGTGTAGGTCGTTCGCTCCAAGCTGGGCTGTGTGCAC
GAACCCCCCGTTCAGCCCGACCGCTGCGCCTTATCCGGTAACTATCGTCTTGAGTCCAACCCGGTAAGAC
ACGACTTATCGCCACTGGCAGCAGCCACTGGTAACAGGATTAGCAGAGCGAGGTATGTAGGCGGTGCTAC
AGAGTTCTTGAAGTGGTGGCCTAACTACGGCTACACTAGAAGAACAGTATTTGGTATCTGCGCTCTGCTG
AAGCCAGTTACCTTCGGAAAAAGAGTTGGTAGCTCTTGATCCGGCAAACAAACCACCGCTGGTAGCGGTG
GTTTTTTTGTTTGCAAGCAGCAGATTACGCGCAGAAAAAAAGGATCTCAAGAAGATCCTTTGATCTTTTC
TACGGGGTCTGACGCTCAGTGGAACGAAAACTCACGTTAAGGGATTTTGGTCATGAGATTATCAAAAAGG
ATCTTCACCTAGATCCTTTTAAATTAAAAATGAAGTTTTAAATCAATCTAAAGTATATATGAGTAAACTT
GGTCTGACAGTTACCAATGCTTAATCAGTGAGGCACCTATCTCAGCGATCTGTCTATTTCGTTCATCCAT
AGTTGCCTGACTCCCCGTCGTGTAGATAACTACGATACGGGAGGGCTTACCATCTGGCCCCAGTGCTGCA
ATGATACCGCGAGACCCACGCTCACCGGCTCCAGATTTATCAGCAATAAACCAGCCAGCCGGAAGGGCCG
AGCGCAGAAGTGGTCCTGCAACTTTATCCGCCTCCATCCAGTCTATTAATTGTTGCCGGGAAGCTAGAGT
AAGTAGTTCGCCAGTTAATAGTTTGCGCAACGTTGTTGCCATTGCTACAGGCATCGTGGTGTCACGCTCG
TCGTTTGGTATGGCTTCATTCAGCTCCGGTTCCCAACGATCAAGGCGAGTTACATGATCCCCCATGTTGT
GCAAAAAAGCGGTTAGCTCCTTCGGTCCTCCGATCGTTGTCAGAAGTAAGTTGGCCGCAGTGTTATCACT
CATGGTTATGGCAGCACTGCATAATTCTCTTACTGTCATGCCATCCGTAAGATGCTTTTCTGTGACTGGT
GAGTACTCAACCAAGTCATTCTGAGAATAGTGTATGCGGCGACCGAGTTGCTCTTGCCCGGCGTCAATAC
GGGATAATACCGCGCCACATAGCAGAACTTTAAAAGTGCTCATCATTGGAAAACGTTCTTCGGGGCGAAA
ACTCTCAAGGATCTTACCGCTGTTGAGATCCAGTTCGATGTAACCCACTCGTGCACCCAACTGATCTTCA
GCATCTTTTACTTTCACCAGCGTTTCTGGGTGAGCAAAAACAGGAAGGCAAAATGCCGCAAAAAAGGGAA
TAAGGGCGACACGGAAATGTTGAATACTCATACTCTTCCTTTTTCAATATTATTGAAGCATTTATCAGGG
TTATTGTCTCATGAGCGGATACATATTTGAATGTATTTAGAAAAATAAACAAATAGGGGTTCCGCGCACA
TTTCCCCGAAAAGTGCCACCTGACGTCGACGGATCGGGAGATCTCCCGATCCCCTATGGTGCACTCTCAG
TACAATCTGCTCTGATGCCGCATAGTTAAGCCAGTATCTGCTCCCTGCTTGTGTGTTGGAGGTCGCTGAG
TAGTGCGCGAGCAAAATTTAAGCTACAACAAGGCAAGGCTTGACCGACAATTGCATGAAGAATCTGCTTA
GGGTTAGGCGTTTTGCGCTGCTTCGCGATGTACGGGCCAGATATACGCGTTGACATTGATTATTGACTAG
TTATTAATAGTAATCAATTACGGGGTCATTAGTTCATAGCCCATATATGGAGTTCCGCGTTACATAACTT
ACGGTAAATGGCCCGCCTGGCTGACCGCCCAACGACCCCCGCCCATTGACGTCAATAATGACGTATGTTC
CCATAGTAACGCCAATAGGGACTTTCCATTGACGTCAATGGGTGGAGTATTTACGGTAAACTGCCCACTT
GGCAGTACATCAAGTGTATCATATGCCAAGTACGCCCCCTATTGACGTCAATGACGGTAAATGGCCCGCC
TGGCATTATGCCCAGTACATGACCTTATGGGACTTTCCTACTTGGCAGTACATCTACGTATTAGTCATCG
CTATTACCATGGTGATGCGGTTTTGGCAGTACATCAATGGGCGTGGATAGCGGTTTGACTCACGGGGATT
TCCAAGTCTCCACCCCATTGACGTCAATGGGAGTTTGTTTTGGCACCAAAATCAACGGGACTTTCCAAAA
TGTCGTAACAACTCCGCCCCATTGACGCAAATGGGCGGTAGGCGTGTACGGTGGGAGGTCTATATAAGCA
GCGCGTTTTGCCTGTACTGGGTCTCTCTGGTTAGACCAGATCTGAGCCTGGGAGCTCTCTGGCTAACTAG
GGAACCCACTGCTTAAGCCTCAATAAAGCTTGCCTTGAGTGCTTCAAGTAGTGTGTGCCCGTCTGTTGTG
TGACTCTGGTAACTAGAGATCCCTCAGACCCTTTTAGTCAGTGTGGAAAATCTCTAGCAGTGGCGCCCGA
ACAGGGACTTGAAAGCGAAAGGGAAACCAGAGGAGCTCTCTCGACGCAGGACTCGGCTTGCTGAAGCGCG
CACGGCAAGAGGCGAGGGGCGGCGACTGGTGAGTACGCCAAAAATTTTGACTAGCGGAGGCTAGAAGGAG
AGAGATGGGTGCGAGAGCGTCAGTATTAAGCGGGGGAGAATTAGATCGCGATGGGAAAAAATTCGGTTAA
GGCCAGGGGGAAAGAAAAAATATAAATTAAAACATATAGTATGGGCAAGCAGGGAGCTAGAACGATTCGC
AGTTAATCCTGGCCTGTTAGAAACATCAGAAGGCTGTAGACAAATACTGGGACAGCTACAACCATCCCTT
CAGACAGGATCAGAAGAACTTAGATCATTATATAATACAGTAGCAACCCTCTATTGTGTGCATCAAAGGA
TAGAGATAAAAGACACCAAGGAAGCTTTAGACAAGATAGAGGAAGAGCAAAACAAAAGTAAGACCACCGC
ACAGCAAGCGGCCGCTGATCTTCAGACCTGGAGGAGGAGATATGAGGGACAATTGGAGAAGTGAATTATA
TAAATATAAAGTAGTAAAAATTGAACCATTAGGAGTAGCACCCACCAAGGCAAAGAGAAGAGTGGTGCAG
AGAGAAAAAAGAGCAGTGGGAATAGGAGCTTTGTTCCTTGGGTTCTTGGGAGCAGCAGGAAGCACTATGG
GCGCAGCGTCAATGACGCTGACGGTACAGGCCAGACAATTATTGTCTGGTATAGTGCAGCAGCAGAACAA
TTTGCTGAGGGCTATTGAGGCGCAACAGCATCTGTTGCAACTCACAGTCTGGGGCATCAAGCAGCTCCAG
GCAAGAATCCTGGCTGTGGAAAGATACCTAAAGGATCAACAGCTCCTGGGGATTTGGGGTTGCTCTGGAA
AACTCATTTGCACCACTGCTGTGCCTTGGAATGCTAGTTGGAGTAATAAATCTCTGGAACAGATTTGGAA
TCACACGACCTGGATGGAGTGGGACAGAGAAATTAACAATTACACAAGCTTAATACACTCCTTAATTGAA
GAATCGCAAAACCAGCAAGAAAAGAATGAACAAGAATTATTGGAATTAGATAAATGGGCAAGTTTGTGGA
ATTGGTTTAACATAACAAATTGGCTGTGGTATATAAAATTATTCATAATGATAGTAGGAGGCTTGGTAGG
TTTAAGAATAGTTTTTGCTGTACTTTCTATAGTGAATAGAGTTAGGCAGGGATATTCACCATTATCGTTT
CAGACCCACCTCCCAACCCCGAGGGGACCCGACAGGCCCGAAGGAATAGAAGAAGAAGGTGGAGAGAGAG
ACAGAGACAGATCCATTCGATTAGTGAACGGATCGGCACTGCGTGCGCCAATTCTGCAGACAAATGGCAG
TATTCATCCACAATTTTAAAAGAAAAGGGGGGATTGGGGGGTACAGTGCAGGGGAAAGAATAGTAGACAT
AATAGCAACAGACATACAAACTAAAGAATTACAAAAACAAATTACAAAAATTCAAAATTTTCGGGTTTAT
TACAGGGACAGCAGAGATCCAGTTTGGT
Features (pLannotate 1.2.2; 32 found; start..end, strand, type, name):
     20..290     +  protein_bind   tetracycline response element: contains seven copies of the tetracycline operator tetO tetracycline repressor TetR
    301..318     +  misc_feature   MCS (fragment): pUC18/19 multiple cloning site
    323..361     +  promoter       minimal CMV promoter: human cytomegalovirus (CMV) immediate early promoter
    473..1843    +  CDS            Irf7 (sequence partly withheld): IRF7_MOUSE - Experimental evidence at protein level: Swiss-Prot protein existence level 1. Key transcriptional regulator of type I interferon (IFN)- dependent immune responses and plays a critical role in the innate immune response against DNA and RNA viruses (PubMed:27129230). Regulates the transcription of type I IFN genes (IFN-alpha and IFN- beta) and IFN-stimulated genes (ISG) by binding to an interferon- stimulated response element (ISRE) in their promoters. Can efficiently activate both the IFN-beta (IFNB) and the IFN-alpha (IFNA) genes and mediate their induction via both the virus-acti
   1853..1871    +  misc_feature   MCS (fragment): pBluescript multiple cloning site
   1871..2459    +  misc_feature   WPRE: woodchuck hepatitis virus posttranscriptional regulatory element
   2396..2977    +  CDS            nef (fragment): NEF_HV1H2 - Experimental evidence at protein level: Swiss-Prot protein existence level 1. Extracellular Nef protein targets CD4(+) T-lymphocytes for apoptosis by interacting with CXCR4 surface receptors. From Human immunodeficiency virus type 1 group M subtype B (isolate HXB2) (HIV-1).
   2984..3164    +  LTR            5' LTR (truncated): truncated 5' long terminal repeat (LTR) from HIV-1
   3196..3420    +  polyA_signal   bGH poly(A) signal: bovine growth hormone polyadenylation signal
   3424..3445    +  promoter       SV40 promoter (fragment): SV40 enhancer and early promoter
   3466..3894    +  rep_origin     f1 ori (sequence partly withheld): f1 bacteriophage origin of replication; arrow indicates direction of (+) strand synthesis
   3908..4237    +  promoter       SV40 promoter: SV40 enhancer and early promoter
   4285..4332    +  promoter       EM7 promoter: synthetic bacterial promoter&nbsp
   4351..4725    +  CDS            BleoR: antibiotic-binding protein; Sh ble from Streptoalloteichus hindustanus; confers resistance to bleomycin, phleomycin, and Zeocin™
   4735..4860    +  CDS            ble (fragment): BLE_KLEPN - Experimental evidence at protein level: Swiss-Prot protein existence level 1. Binding protein with a strong affinity to the bleomycin family of antibiotics. Binds to CL990; an antimitotic-antibiotic compound. From Klebsiella pneumoniae.
   4855..4976    +  polyA_signal   SV40 poly(A) signal: SV40 polyadenylation signal
   5049..5065    -  protein_bind   lac operator: The lac repressor binds to the lac operator to inhibit transcription in E. coli. This inhibition can be relieved by adding lactose or isopropyl-β-D-thiogalactopyranoside (IPTG). lac repressor encoded by lacI
   5073..5103    -  promoter       lac promoter: promoter for the E. coli lac operon
   5118..5139    -  protein_bind   CAP binding site: CAP binding activates transcription in the presence of cAMP. E. coli catabolite activator protein
   5152..5244    -  CDS            lacI (fragment): lac repressor; lacI; The lac repressor binds to the lac operator to inhibit transcription in E. coli. This inhibition can be relieved by adding lactose or isopropyl-β-D-thiogalactopyranoside (IPTG).
   5427..6015    -  rep_origin     ori: high-copy-number ColE1/pMB1/pBR322/pUC origin of replication
   6186..7046    -  CDS            AmpR: β-lactamase; bla; confers resistance to ampicillin, carbenicillin, and related antibiotics
   7047..7151    -  promoter       AmpR promoter: bla
   7210..7262    -  misc_feature   bom (fragment): basis of mobility region from pBR322
   7417..7796    +  enhancer       CMV enhancer: human cytomegalovirus immediate early enhancer
   7797..7996    +  promoter       CMV promoter: human cytomegalovirus (CMV) immediate early promoter
   8014..8194    +  LTR            5' LTR (truncated): truncated 5' long terminal repeat (LTR) from HIV-1
   8241..8366    +  misc_feature   HIV-1 Ψ: packaging signal of human immunodeficiency virus type 1
   8350..8713    +  CDS            HIV-1 gag (fragment): gag protein from human immunodeficiency virus 1; gag
   8859..9092    +  misc_feature   RRE: The Rev response element (RRE) of HIV-1 allows for Rev-dependent mRNA export from the nucleus to the cytoplasm.
   9469..9569    +  CDS            Rev (fragment): human immunodeficiency virus 1 (HIV-1) Rev protein; rev; enhances nuclear export of unspliced and incompletely spliced viral mRNAs
   9619..9736    +  misc_feature   cPPT/CTS: central polypurine tract and central termination sequence of HIV-1
