[The description below was written by a language model from this plasmid's Addgene catalogue record and pLannotate feature annotations shown in this document.]
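Description:
pFUW-TetO-Irf7 is a lentiviral transfer plasmid of about 9.8 kb, built on the pFUW-TetO backbone, for doxycycline-inducible expression of mouse interferon regulatory factor 7 (Irf7) in mammalian cells. It is maintained in E. coli as a high-copy plasmid through a ColE1/pUC-type origin with ampicillin selection (AmpR). An f1 origin is also present. The backbone carries an SV40 promoter/EM7-driven BleoR cassette with an SV40 poly(A) signal, which lies outside the LTR-flanked region and so would not be transferred with the viral genome.

The viral genome is transcribed in packaging cells from a CMV enhancer/promoter fused to a truncated HIV-1 5' LTR. This is followed by the Ψ packaging signal with a gag fragment, the RRE for Rev-dependent nuclear export, and the cPPT/CTS. The payload begins with a tetracycline response element of seven tetO copies joined to a minimal CMV promoter, which is why the catalogue lists the promoter as CMV. This drives the roughly 1.37 kb Irf7 coding sequence, cloned between XbaI and BstBI sites, and no epitope tag or reporter is annotated. A WPRE downstream enhances transcript expression. The cassette ends in the 3' LTR, which the annotation tool labels as a truncated 5' LTR, followed by a bGH poly(A) signal.

Because the TRE promoter is silent on its own, induction requires a tetracycline-controlled transactivator supplied separately, as none is encoded here. The associated publication concerns reprogramming somatic cells into cross-presenting dendritic cells. This suggests the plasmid was used to deliver Irf7 as a candidate transcription factor in such experiments, though the record does not spell out its specific role.
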