Addgene plasmid #178445: pFUW-TetO-Irf7
Purpose: doxycycline-inducible expression of Mouse Irf7 in mammalian cells
Depositing lab: Filipe Pereira. Depositing organization: Center for Neuroscience and Cell Biology, University of Coimbra. Publication: Single-cell transcriptional profiling informs efficient reprogramming of human somatic cells to cross-presenting dendritic cells. Rosa FF, Pires CF, Kurochkin I, Halitzki E, Zahan T, Arh N, Zimmermannova O, Ferreira AG, Li H, Karlsson S, Scheding S, Pereira CF. Sci Immunol. 2022 Mar 4;7(69):eabg5539. doi: 10.1126/sciimmunol.abg5539. Epub 2022 Mar 4. PubMed 35245086.
Backbone
  Vector backbone: pFUW-TetO
  Vector type: Mammalian Expression, Lentiviral
Growth in bacteria
  Bacterial resistance: Ampicillin, 100 μg/mL
  Growth temperature: 37°C
  Growth strain: NEB Stable
  Copy number: High Copy
Gene/Insert
  Gene/Insert name: Irf7 (alt name: Interferon regulatory factor 7)
  Species: M. musculus (mouse)
  Insert size (bp): 1374
  GenBank ID: NM_016850.3
  Entrez Gene: Irf7
  Promoter: CMV
  Cloning method: Restriction Enzyme; 5′ cloning site XbaI (unknown if destroyed); 3′ cloning site BstBI (unknown if destroyed)
  Sequencing primers: 5′ TCCACGCTGTTTTGACCTCC
Terms and licenses: Academic/Nonprofit Terms; Industry Terms: Not Available to Industry
How to cite: pFUW-TetO-Irf7 was a gift from Filipe Pereira (Addgene plasmid # 178445 ; http://n2t.net/addgene:178445 ; RRID:Addgene_178445)
